>Addgene plasmid #173638 | Lenti-sgKdm6a#2/Cre | addgene full sequence | sequence record 363649 | Addgene NGS Result
AAGCATTTATCAGGGTTATTGTCTCATGAGCGGATACATATTTGAATGTATTTAGAAAAATAAACAAATA
GGGGTTCCGCGCACATTTCCCCGAAAAGTGCCACCTGACGTCGACGGATCGGGAGATCTCCCGATCCCCT
ATGGTGCACTCTCAGTACAATCTGCTCTGATGCCGCATAGTTAAGCCAGTATCTGCTCCCTGCTTGTGTG
TTGGAGGTCGCTGAGTAGTGCGCGAGCAAAATTTAAGCTACAACAAGGCAAGGCTTGACCGACAATTGCA
TGAAGAATCTGCTTAGGGTTAGGCGTTTTGCGCTGCTTCGCGATGTACGGGCCAGATATACGCGTTGACA
TTGATTATTGACTAGTTATTAATAGTAATCAATTACGGGGTCATTAGTTCATAGCCCATATATGGAGTTC
CGCGTTACATAACTTACGGTAAATGGCCCGCCTGGCTGACCGCCCAACGACCCCCGCCCATTGACGTCAA
TAATGACGTATGTTCCCATAGTAACGCCAATAGGGACTTTCCATTGACGTCAATGGGTGGAGTATTTACG
GTAAACTGCCCACTTGGCAGTACATCAAGTGTATCATATGCCAAGTACGCCCCCTATTGACGTCAATGAC
GGTAAATGGCCCGCCTGGCATTATGCCCAGTACATGACCTTATGGGACTTTCCTACTTGGCAGTACATCT
ACGTATTAGTCATCGCTATTACCATGGTGATGCGGTTTTGGCAGTACATCAATGGGCGTGGATAGCGGTT
TGACTCACGGGGATTTCCAAGTCTCCACCCCATTGACGTCAATGGGAGTTTGTTTTGGCACCAAAATCAA
CGGGACTTTCCAAAATGTCGTAACAACTCCGCCCCATTGACGCAAATGGGCGGTAGGCGTGTACGGTGGG
AGGTCTATATAAGCAGCGCGTTTTGCCTGTACTGGGTCTCTCTGGTTAGACCAGATCTGAGCCTGGGAGC
TCTCTGGCTAACTAGGGAACCCACTGCTTAAGCCTCAATAAAGCTTGCCTTGAGTGCTTCAAGTAGTGTG
TGCCCGTCTGTTGTGTGACTCTGGTAACTAGAGATCCCTCAGACCCTTTTAGTCAGTGTGGAAAATCTCT
AGCAGTGGCGCCCGAACAGGGACTTGAAAGCGAAAGGGAAACCAGAGGAGCTCTCTCGACGCAGGACTCG
GCTTGCTGAAGCGCGCACGGCAAGAGGCGAGGGGCGGCGACTGGTGAGTACGCCAAAAATTTTGACTAGC
GGAGGCTAGAAGGAGAGAGATGGGTGCGAGAGCGTCAGTATTAAGCGGGGGAGAATTAGATCGCGATGGG
AAAAAATTCGGTTAAGGCCAGGGGGAAAGAAAAAATATAAATTAAAACATATAGTATGGGCAAGCAGGGA
GCTAGAACGATTCGCAGTTAATCCTGGCCTGTTAGAAACATCAGAAGGCTGTAGACAAATACTGGGACAG
CTACAACCATCCCTTCAGACAGGATCAGAAGAACTTAGATCATTATATAATACAGTAGCAACCCTCTATT
GTGTGCATCAAAGGATAGAGATAAAAGACACCAAGGAAGCTTTAGACAAGATAGAGGAAGAGCAAAACAA
AAGTAAGACCACCGCACAGCAAGCGGCCGGCCGCTGATCTTCAGACCTGGAGGAGGAGATATGAGGGACA
ATTGGAGAAGTGAATTATATAAATATAAAGTAGTAAAAATTGAACCATTAGGAGTAGCACCCACCAAGGC
AAAGAGAAGAGTGGTGCAGAGAGAAAAAAGAGCAGTGGGAATAGGAGCTTTGTTCCTTGGGTTCTTGGGA
GCAGCAGGAAGCACTATGGGCGCAGCGTCAATGACGCTGACGGTACAGGCCAGACAATTATTGTCTGGTA
TAGTGCAGCAGCAGAACAATTTGCTGAGGGCTATTGAGGCGCAACAGCATCTGTTGCAACTCACAGTCTG
GGGCATCAAGCAGCTCCAGGCAAGAATCCTGGCTGTGGAAAGATACCTAAAGGATCAACAGCTCCTGGGG
ATTTGGGGTTGCTCTGGAAAACTCATTTGCACCACTGCTGTGCCTTGGAATGCTAGTTGGAGTAATAAAT
CTCTGGAACAGATTTGGAATCACACGACCTGGATGGAGTGGGACAGAGAAATTAACAATTACACAAGCTT
AATACACTCCTTAATTGAAGAATCGCAAAACCAGCAAGAAAAGAATGAACAAGAATTATTGGAATTAGAT
AAATGGGCAAGTTTGTGGAATTGGTTTAACATAACAAATTGGCTGTGGTATATAAAATTATTCATAATGA
TAGTAGGAGGCTTGGTAGGTTTAAGAATAGTTTTTGCTGTACTTTCTATAGTGAATAGAGTTAGGCAGGG
ATATTCACCATTATCGTTTCAGACCCACCTCCCAACCCCGAGGGGACCCGACAGGCCCGAAGGAATAGAA
GAAGAAGGTGGAGAGAGAGACAGAGACAGATCCATTCGATTAGTGAACGGATCGGCACTGCGTGCGCCAA
TTCTGCAGACAAATGGCAGTATTCATCCACAATTTTAAAAGAAAAGGGGGGATTGGGGGGTACAGTGCAG
GGGAAAGAATAGTAGACATAATAGCAACAGACATACAAACTAAAGAATTACAAAAACAAATTACAAAAAT
TCAAAATTTTCGGGTTTATTACAGGGACAGCAGAGATCCAGTTTGGTTAGTACCGGGCCCGCTCTAGCCC
TGCAGGAACTGTTTAAACTGTGAGGGCCTATTTCCCATGATTCCTTCATATTTGCATATACGATACAAGG
CTGTTAGAGAGATAATTGGAATTAATTTGACTGTAAACACAAAGATATTAGTACAAAATACGTGACGTAG
AAAGTAATAATTTCTTGGGTAGTTTGCAGTTTTAAAATTATGTTTTAAAATGGACTATCATATGCTTACC
GTAACTTGAAAGTATTTCGATTTCTTGGCTTTATATATCTTGTGGAAAGGACCAAACACCGAGGTTGGAT
GCATCACACTGGTTTTAGAGCTAGAAATAGCAAGTTAAAATAAGGCTAGTCCGTTATCAACTTGAAAAAG
TGGCACCGAGTCGGTGCTTTTTTGTTTGGCGCGCCTATGGCTTAATTAACATGGCGGCCGCATTCTACCG
GGTAGGGGAGGCGCTTTTCCCAAGGCAGTCTGGAGCATGCGCTTTAGCAGCCCCGCTGGGCACTTGGCGC
TACACAAGTGGCCTCTGGCCTCGCACACATTCCACATCCACCGGTAGGCGCCAACCGGCTCCGTTCTTTG
GTGGCCCCTTCGCGCCACCTTCTACTCCTCCCCTAGTCAGGAAGTTCCCCCCCGCCCCGCAGCTCGCGTC
GTGCAGGACGTGACAAATGGAAGTAGCACGTCTCACTAGTCTCGTGCAGATGGACAGCACCGCTGAGCAA
TGGAAGCGGGTAGGCCTTTGGGGCAGCGGCCAATAGCAGCTTTGCTCCTTCGCTTTCTGGGCTCAGAGGC
TGGGAAGGGGTGGGTCCGGGGGCGGGCTCAGGGGNGGGCTCAGGGGCGGGGCGGGCGCCCGAAGGTCCTC
CGGAGGCCCGGCATTCTGCACGCTTCAAAAGCGCACGTCTGCCGCGCTGTTCTCCTCTTCCTCATCTCCG
GGACCCGGGATGCCCAAGAAGAAGAGGAAGGTGTCCAATTTACTGACCGTACACCAAAATTTGCCTGCAT
TACCGGTCGATGCAACGAGTGATGAGGTTCGCAAGAACCTGATGGACATGTTCAGGGATCGCCAGGCGTT
TTCTGAGCATACCTGGAAAATGCTTCTGTCCGTTTGCCGGTCGTGGGCGGCATGGTGCAAGTTGAATAAC
CGGAAATGGTTTCCCGCAGAACCTGAAGATGTTCGCGATTATCTTCTATATCTTCAGGCGCGCGGTCTGG
CAGTAAAAACTATCCAGCAACATTTGGGCCAGCTAAACATGCTTCATCGTCGGTCCGGGCTGCCACGACC
AAGTGACAGCAATGCTGTTTCACTGGTTATGCGGCGGATCCGAAAAGAAAACGTTGATGCCGGTGAACGT
GCAAAACAGGCTCTAGCGTTCGAACGCACTGATTTCGACCAGGTTCGTTCACTCATGGAAAATAGCGATC
GCTGCCAGGATATACGTAATCTGGCATTTCTGGGGATTGCTTATAACACCCTGTTACGTATAGCCGAAAT
TGCCAGGATCAGGGTTAAAGATATCTCACGTACTGACGGTGGGAGAATGTTAATCCATATTGGCAGAACG
AAAACGCTGGTTAGCACCGCAGGTGTAGAGAAGGCACTTAGCCTGGGGGTAACTAAACTGGTCGAGCGAT
GGATTTCCGTCTCTGGTGTAGCTGATGATCCGAATAACTACCTGTTTTGCCGGGTCAGAAAAAATGGTGT
TGCCGCGCCATCTGCCACCAGCCAGCTATCAACTCGCGCCCTGGAAGGGATTTTTGAAGCAACTCATCGA
TTGATTTACGGCGCTAAGGATGACTCTGGTCAGAGATACCTGGCCTGGTCTGGACACAGTGCCCGTGTCG
GAGCCGCGCGAGATATGGCCCGCGCTGGAGTTTCAATACCGGAGATCATGCAAGCTGGTGGCTGGACCAA
TGTAAATATTGTCATGAACTATATCCGTAACCTGGATAGTGAAACAGGGGCAATGGTGCGCCTGCTGGAA
GATGGCGATTAGCCATGTTTAAGGGTTCCGGTTCCACTAGGTACAATTCGATATCAAGCTTATCGATAAT
CAACCTCTGGATTACAAAATTTGTGAAAGATTGACTGGTATTCTTAACTATGTTGCTCCTTTTACGCTAT
GTGGATACGCTGCTTTAATGCCTTTGTATCATGCTATTGCTTCCCGTATGGCTTTCATTTTCTCCTCCTT
GTATAAATCCTGGTTGCTGTCTCTTTATGAGGAGTTGTGGCCCGTTGTCAGGCAACGTGGCGTGGTGTGC
ACTGTGTTTGCTGACGCAACCCCCACTGGTTGGGGCATTGCCACCACCTGTCAGCTCCTTTCCGGGACTT
TCGCTTTCCCCCTCCCTATTGCCACGGCGGAACTCATCGCCGCCTGCCTTGCCCGCTGCTGGACAGGGGC
TCGGCTGTTGGGCACTGACAATTCCGTGGTGTTGTCGGGGAAATCATCGTCCTTTCCTTGGCTGCTCGCC
TGTGTTGCCACCTGGATTCTGCGCGGGACGTCCTTCTGCTACGTCCCTTCGGCCCTCAATCCAGCGGACC
TTCCTTCCCGCGGCCTGCTGCCGGCTCTGCGGCCTCTTCCGCGTCTTCGCCTTCGCCCTCAGACGAGTCG
GATCTCCCTTTGGGCCGCCTCCCCGCATCGATACCGTCGACCTCGATCGAGACCTAGAAAAACATGGAGC
AATCACAAGTAGCAATACAGCAGCTACCAATGCTGATTGTGCCTGGCTAGAAGCACAAGAGGAGGAGGAG
GTGGGTTTTCCAGTCACACCTCAGGTACCTTTAAGACCAATGACTTACAAGGCAGCTGTAGATCTTAGCC
ACTTTTTAAAAGAAAAGGGGGGACTGGAAGGGCTAATTCACTCCCAACGAAGACAAGATATCCTTGATCT
GTGGATCTACCACACACAAGGCTACTTCCCTGATTGGCAGAACTACACACCAGGGCCAGGGATCAGATAT
CCACTGACCTTTGGATGGTGCTACAAGCTAGTACCAGTTGAGCAAGAGAAGGTAGAAGAAGCCAATGAAG
GAGAGAACACCCGCTTGTTACACCCTGTGAGCCTGCATGGGATGGATGACCCGGAGAGAGAAGTATTAGA
GTGGAGGTTTGACAGCCGCCTAGCATTTCATCACATGGCCCGAGAGCTGCATCCGGACTGTACTGGGTCT
CTCTGGTTAGACCAGATCTGAGCCTGGGAGCTCTCTGGCTAACTAGGGAACCCACTGCTTAAGCCTCAAT
AAAGCTTGCCTTGAGTGCTTCAAGTAGTGTGTGCCCGTCTGTTGTGTGACTCTGGTAACTAGAGATCCCT
CAGACCCTTTTAGTCAGTGTGGAAAATCTCTAGCAGCATGTGAGCAAAAGGCCAGCAAAAGGCCAGGAAC
CGTAAAAAGGCCGCGTTGCTGGCGTTTTTCCATAGGCTCCGCCCCCCTGACGAGCATCACAAAAATCGAC
GCTCAAGTCAGAGGTGGCGAAACCCGACAGGACTATAAAGATACCAGGCGTTTCCCCCTGGAAGCTCCCT
CGTGCGCTCTCCTGTTCCGACCCTGCCGCTTACCGGATACCTGTCCGCCTTTCTCCCTTCGGGAAGCGTG
GCGCTTTCTCATAGCTCACGCTGTAGGTATCTCAGTTCGGTGTAGGTCGTTCGCTCCAAGCTGGGCTGTG
TGCACGAACCCCCCGTTCAGCCCGACCGCTGCGCCTTATCCGGTAACTATCGTCTTGAGTCCAACCCGGT
AAGACACGACTTATCGCCACTGGCAGCAGCCACTGGTAACAGGATTAGCAGAGCGAGGTATGTAGGCGGT
GCTACAGAGTTCTTGAAGTGGTGGCCTAACTACGGCTACACTAGAAGAACAGTATTTGGTATCTGCGCTC
TGCTGAAGCCAGTTACCTTCGGAAAAAGAGTTGGTAGCTCTTGATCCGGCAAACAAACCACCGCTGGTAG
CGGTGGTTTTTTTGTTTGCAAGCAGCAGATTACGCGCAGAAAAAAAGGATCTCAAGAAGATCCTTTGATC
TTTTCTACGGGGTCTGACGCTCAGTGGAACGAAAACTCACGTTAAGGGATTTTGGTCATGAGATTATCAA
AAAGGATCTTCACCTAGATCCTTTTAAATTAAAAATGAAGTTTTAAATCAATCTAAAGTATATATGAGTA
AACTTGGTCTGACAGTTACCAATGCTTAATCAGTGAGGCACCTATCTCAGCGATCTGTCTATTTCGTTCA
TCCATAGTTGCCTGACTCCCCGTCGTGTAGATAACTACGATACGGGAGGGCTTACCATCTGGCCCCAGTG
CTGCAATGATACCGCGAGACCCACGCTCACCGGCTCCAGATTTATCAGCAATAAACCAGCCAGCCGGAAG
GGCCGAGCGCAGAAGTGGTCCTGCAACTTTATCCGCCTCCATCCAGTCTATTAATTGTTGCCGGGAAGCT
AGAGTAAGTAGTTCGCCAGTTAATAGTTTGCGCAACGTTGTTGCCATTGCTACAGGCATCGTGGTGTCAC
GCTCGTCGTTTGGTATGGCTTCATTCAGCTCCGGTTCCCAACGATCAAGGCGAGTTACATGATCCCCCAT
GTTGTGCAAAAAAGCGGTTAGCTCCTTCGGTCCTCCGATCGTTGTCAGAAGTAAGTTGGCCGCAGTGTTA
TCACTCATGGTTATGGCAGCACTGCATAATTCTCTTACTGTCATGCCATCCGTAAGATGCTTTTCTGTGA
CTGGTGAGTACTCAACCAAGTCATTCTGAGAATAGTGTATGCGGCGACCGAGTTGCTCTTGCCCGGCGTC
AATACGGGATAATACCGCGCCACATAGCAGAACTTTAAAAGTGCTCATCATTGGAAAACGTTCTTCGGGG
CGAAAACTCTCAAGGATCTTACCGCTGTTGAGATCCAGTTCGATGTAACCCACTCGTGCACCCAACTGAT
CTTCAGCATCTTTTACTTTCACCAGCGTTTCTGGGTGAGCAAAAACAGGAAGGCAAAATGCCGCAAAAAA
GGGAATAAGGGCGACACGGAAATGTTGAATACTCATACTCTTCCTTTTTCAATATTATTG
Features (pLannotate 1.2.2; 21 found; start..end, strand, type, name):
    140..192     -  misc_feature   bom (fragment): basis of mobility region from pBR322
    347..726     +  enhancer       CMV enhancer: human cytomegalovirus immediate early enhancer
    727..926     +  promoter       CMV promoter: human cytomegalovirus (CMV) immediate early promoter
    944..1124    +  LTR            5' LTR (truncated): truncated 5' long terminal repeat (LTR) from HIV-1
   1171..1296    +  misc_feature   HIV-1 Ψ: packaging signal of human immunodeficiency virus type 1
   1280..1618    +  CDS            HIV-1 gag (fragment): gag protein from human immunodeficiency virus 1; gag
   1793..2026    +  misc_feature   RRE: The Rev response element (RRE) of HIV-1 allows for Rev-dependent mRNA export from the nucleus to the cytoplasm.
   2403..2503    +  CDS            Rev (fragment): human immunodeficiency virus 1 (HIV-1) Rev protein; rev; enhances nuclear export of unspliced and incompletely spliced viral mRNAs
   2553..2670    +  misc_feature   cPPT/CTS: central polypurine tract and central termination sequence of HIV-1
   2752..2992    +  promoter       U6 promoter: RNA polymerase III promoter for human U6 snRNA
   3022..3097    +  misc_RNA       gRNA scaffold: guide RNA scaffold for the Streptococcus pyogenes CRISPR/Cas9 system
   3150..3642    +  promoter       PGK promoter: mouse phosphoglycerate kinase 1 promoter
   3672..4702    +  CDS            Cre (fragment): site-specific recombinase Cre is a site-specific recombinase from bacteriophage P1. Recombination occurs at loxP sequences.
   4735..4758    +  misc_feature   MCS (fragment): pBluescript multiple cloning site
   4758..5346    +  misc_feature   WPRE: woodchuck hepatitis virus posttranscriptional regulatory element
   5347..5366    +  misc_feature   MCS (fragment): pBluescript multiple cloning site
   5368..5868    +  CDS            nef (fragment): NEF_HV1LA - Experimental evidence at protein level: Swiss-Prot protein existence level 1. Extracellular Nef protein targets CD4(+) T-lymphocytes for apoptosis by interacting with CXCR4 surface receptors. From Human immunodeficiency virus type 1 group M subtype B (isolate Lai) (HIV-1).
   5875..6055    +  LTR            5' LTR (truncated): truncated 5' long terminal repeat (LTR) from HIV-1
   6117..6705    -  rep_origin     ori: high-copy-number ColE1/pMB1/pBR322/pUC origin of replication
   6876..7736    -  CDS            AmpR: β-lactamase; bla; confers resistance to ampicillin, carbenicillin, and related antibiotics
   7737..81      -  promoter       AmpR promoter (across the origin): bla
