[The description below was written by a language model from this plasmid's Addgene catalogue record and pLannotate feature annotations shown in this document.]
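Description:
Lenti-sgKdm6a#2/Cre is a 7,760-nt HIV-1-derived lentiviral transfer plasmid built on the pLL3.3 backbone that delivers a CRISPR guide RNA and Cre recombinase from a single virus. In bacteria it is maintained through a high-copy ColE1/pUC-type origin and selected with ampicillin via the β-lactamase gene. The viral portion begins with a CMV enhancer/promoter fused to a truncated 5' LTR, an arrangement that drives genomic RNA transcription in packaging cells. This is followed by the Ψ packaging signal with an adjoining gag fragment, the Rev response element for nuclear export of the unspliced genome, and the cPPT/CTS, which aids nuclear import of the reverse-transcribed DNA. A WPRE downstream of the payload enhances transcript expression. The cassette is closed by a 3' region annotated as a nef fragment and a truncated LTR.

Between these elements sit two independent expression units. A human U6 RNA polymerase III promoter drives a guide targeting mouse Kdm6a (also known as Utx), joined to the Streptococcus pyogenes Cas9 gRNA scaffold. A mouse PGK promoter drives Cre, which recombines loxP sites. No Cas9 coding sequence is annotated, so the nuclease must be supplied by the recipient cells or animal. Cre could act on floxed or lox-stop-lox alleles in transduced cells while the guide directs Cas9 to Kdm6a, coupling recombination and gene disruption in the same cells. The associated publication concerns functional analysis of tumor suppressors in oncogenic KRAS-driven lung cancer, which fits such a use, although the record itself states only that the plasmid expresses the guide and Cre. The "#2" in the name suggests it is one of several Kdm6a guides.
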