Addgene plasmid #173638: Lenti-sgKdm6a#2/Cre
Purpose: Expresses a Kdm6a-targeting gRNA and Cre-recombinase
Depositing lab: Charles Swanton. Depositing organization: University College London. Publication: A functional taxonomy of tumor suppression in oncogenic KRAS-driven lung cancer. Cai H, Chew SK, Li C, Tsai MK, Andrejka L, Murray CW, Hughes NW, Shuldiner EG, Ashkin EL, Tang R, Hung KL, Chen LC, Lee SYC, Yousefi M, Lin WY, Kunder CA, Cong L, McFarland CD, Petrov DA, Swanton C, Winslow MM. Cancer Discov. 2021 Feb 19. pii: 2159-8290.CD-20-1325. doi: 10.1158/2159-8290.CD-20-1325. PubMed 33608386.
Backbone
  Vector backbone: pLL3.3
  Vector type: Lentiviral, Cre/Lox, CRISPR
Growth in bacteria
  Bacterial resistance: Ampicillin, 100 μg/mL
  Growth temperature: 37°C
  Growth strain: NEB Stable
  Copy number: High Copy
Gene/Insert
  Gene/Insert name: gRNA targeting Kdm6a
  gRNA/shRNA sequence: AGGTTGGATGCATCACACTG
  Species: M. musculus (mouse)
  Entrez Gene: Kdm6a (a.k.a. Utx)
  Cloning method: Restriction Enzyme; 5′ cloning site unknown (unknown if destroyed); 3′ cloning site unknown (unknown if destroyed)
Terms and licenses: Academic/Nonprofit Terms; Industry Terms: Not Available to Industry
How to cite: Lenti-sgKdm6a#2/Cre was a gift from Charles Swanton (Addgene plasmid # 173638 ; http://n2t.net/addgene:173638 ; RRID:Addgene_173638)
